Addgene plasmid #49935: JA412
Purpose: Expresses a TALE-TET1CD (catalytic domain of TET1) fusion protein engineered to bind a site in the human KLF4 gene and demethylate CpGs adjacent to the binding site
Depositing lab: Keith Joung. Depositing organization: Massachusetts General Hospital. Publication: Targeted DNA demethylation and activation of endogenous genes using programmable TALE-TET1 fusion proteins. Maeder ML, Angstman JF, Richardson ME, Linder SJ, Cascio VM, Tsai SQ, Ho QH, Sander JD, Reyon D, Bernstein BE, Costello JF, Wilkinson MF, Joung JK. Nat Biotechnol. 2013 Oct 9. doi: 10.1038/nbt.2726. PubMed 24108092.
Backbone
  Vector backbone: pJFA345D4
  Backbone manufacturer: Joung lab (Addgene plasmid #49238)
  Vector type: TALEN
Growth in bacteria
  Bacterial resistance: Ampicillin, 100 μg/mL
  Growth temperature: 37°C
  Growth strain: XL1 Blue
  Copy number: Unknown
Gene/Insert
  Gene/Insert name: Tet1CD KL-1 (alt names: KL-1; KLF4 site #1)
  Species: H. sapiens (human)
  Entrez Gene: KLF4 (a.k.a. EZF, GKLF)
  Promoter: EF1a
  Cloning method: Restriction Enzyme; 5′ cloning site BsmBI (unknown if destroyed); 3′ cloning site BsmBI (unknown if destroyed)
  Sequencing primers: 5′ EF1a-F 5'-TCAAGCCTCAGACAGTGGTTC-3'; 3′ OJA199 5'-CACCATCACAGCAGTTGG-3'
Terms and licenses: Academic/Nonprofit Terms; Industry Terms: Not Available to Industry
Depositor comments: TALE target site is: TGTGTATGCCCGTGGTG. See Supplementary Figure 13 of associated publication for amino acid sequences of backbone and TALE repeat array.
How to cite: JA412 was a gift from Keith Joung (Addgene plasmid # 49935 ; http://n2t.net/addgene:49935 ; RRID:Addgene_49935)
