[The description below was written by a language model from this plasmid's Addgene catalogue record.]
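Description:
JA412 is a mammalian expression plasmid encoding a programmable TALE-TET1CD fusion protein, built on the pJFA345D4 backbone and catalogued under the TALEN vector type, although the effector here is a demethylase domain rather than a nuclease. It is propagated in E. coli under ampicillin selection. The record lists the copy number as unknown and does not specify the origin of replication or any mammalian selection marker. No feature table is available, so finer details of the plasmid architecture cannot be described.

The payload, named Tet1CD KL-1, is driven by the EF1a promoter, a strong constitutive promoter commonly used for expression in human and other mammalian cells. It consists of a custom TALE repeat array joined to the catalytic domain of TET1, an enzyme that oxidises 5-methylcytosine and so initiates removal of the methyl mark. The repeat array was inserted into the backbone at BsmBI sites, in keeping with a modular design in which different DNA-binding arrays can be placed into a common TET1CD-containing vector. The record does not say whether those sites survive cloning. This array was engineered to recognise a specific site in the human KLF4 gene, designated KLF4 site #1.

When expressed in human cells, the TALE portion targets the fusion to its KLF4 site, where the TET1 catalytic domain demethylates nearby CpGs. The construct is therefore a tool for targeted epigenome editing, used to test how locus-specific DNA demethylation affects methylation state and expression of an endogenous gene.
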