>Addgene plasmid #49935 | JA412 | depositor partial sequence | sequence record 74427 | TALE sequence
ATGGTGGACTTGAGGACACTCGGTTATTCGCAACAGCAACAGGAGAAAATCAAGCCTAAGGTCAGGAGCA
CCGTCGCGCAACACCACGAGGCGCTTGTGGGGCATGGCTTCACTCATGCGCATATTGTCGCGCTTTCACA
GCACCCTGCGGCGCTTGGGACGGTGGCTGTCAAATACCAAGATATGATTGCGGCCCTGCCCGAAGCCACG
CACGAGGCAATTGTAGGGGTCGGTAAACAGTGGTCGGGAGCGCGAGCACTTGAGGCGCTGCTGACTGTGG
CGGGTGAGCTTAGGGGGCCTCCGCTCCAGCTCGACACCGGGCAGCTGCTGAAGATCGCGAAGAGAGGGGG
AGTAACAGCGGTAGAGGCAGTGCACGCCTGGCGCAATGCGCTCACCGGGGCCCCCTTGAACCTGACCCCA
GACCAGGTAGTCGCAATCGCGAACAATAATGGGGGAAAGCAAGCCCTGGAAACCGTGCAAAGGTTGTTGC
CGGTCCTTTGTCAAGACCACGGCCTTACACCGGAGCAAGTCGTGGCCATTGCAAGCAATGGGGGTGGCAA
ACAGGCTCTTGAGACGGTTCAGAGACTTCTCCCAGTTCTCTGTCAAGCCCACGGGCTGACTCCCGATCAA
GTTGTAGCGATTGCGAATAACAATGGAGGGAAACAAGCATTGGAGACTGTCCAACGGCTCCTTCCCGTGT
TGTGTCAAGCCCACGGTTTGACGCCTGCACAAGTGGTCGCCATCGCCTCGAATGGCGGCGGTAAGCAGGC
GCTGGAAACAGTACAGCGCCTGCTGCCTGTACTGTGCCAGGATCATGGACTGACCCCAGACCAGGTAGTC
GCAATCGCGTCGAACATTGGGGGAAAGCAAGCCCTGGAAACCGTGCAAAGGTTGTTGCCGGTCCTTTGTC
AAGACCACGGCCTTACACCGGAGCAAGTCGTGGCCATTGCAAGCAATGGGGGTGGCAAACAGGCTCTTGA
GACGGTTCAGAGACTTCTCCCAGTTCTCTGTCAAGCCCACGGGCTGACTCCCGATCAAGTTGTAGCGATT
GCGAATAACAATGGAGGGAAACAAGCATTGGAGACTGTCCAACGGCTCCTTCCCGTGTTGTGTCAAGCCC
ACGGTTTGACGCCTGCACAAGTGGTCGCCATCGCCAGCCATGATGGCGGTAAGCAGGCGCTGGAAACAGT
ACAGCGCCTGCTGCCTGTACTGTGCCAGGATCATGGACTGACCCCAGACCAGGTAGTCGCAATCGCGTCA
CATGACGGGGGAAAGCAAGCCCTGGAAACCGTGCAAAGGTTGTTGCCGGTCCTTTGTCAAGACCACGGCC
TTACACCGGAGCAAGTCGTGGCCATTGCATCCCACGACGGTGGCAAACAGGCTCTTGAGACGGTTCAGAG
ACTTCTCCCAGTTCTCTGTCAAGCCCACGGGCTGACTCCCGATCAAGTTGTAGCGATTGCGAATAACAAT
GGAGGGAAACAAGCATTGGAGACTGTCCAACGGCTCCTTCCCGTGTTGTGTCAAGCCCACGGTTTGACGC
CTGCACAAGTGGTCGCCATCGCCTCGAATGGCGGCGGTAAGCAGGCGCTGGAAACAGTACAGCGCCTGCT
GCCTGTACTGTGCCAGGATCATGGACTGACCCCAGACCAGGTAGTCGCAATCGCGAACAATAATGGGGGA
AAGCAAGCCCTGGAAACCGTGCAAAGGTTGTTGCCGGTCCTTTGTCAAGACCACGGCCTTACACCGGAGC
AAGTCGTGGCCATTGCAAATAATAACGGTGGCAAACAGGCTCTTGAGACGGTTCAGAGACTTCTCCCAGT
TCTCTGTCAAGCCCACGGGCTGACTCCCGATCAAGTTGTAGCGATTGCGTCCAACGGTGGAGGGAAACAA
GCATTGGAGACTGTCCAACGGCTCCTTCCCGTGTTGTGTCAAGCCCACGGTCTGACACCCGAACAGGTGG
TCGCCATTGCTAATAATAACGGAGGACGGCCAGCCTTGGAG
