>Addgene plasmid #49935 | JA412 | addgene partial sequence | sequence record 75958 | EF1a-F 5'-TCAAGCCTCAGACAGTGGTTC-3'
GGCCGCCACCATGGCCCCCAAGAAGAAGAGGAAGGTGGGCATTCACCGCGGGGTACCTATGGTGGACTTG
AGGACACTCGGTTATTCGCAACAGCAACAGGAGAAAATCAAGCCTAAGGTCAGGAGCACCGTCGCGCAAC
ACCACGAGGCGCTTGTGGGGCATGGCTTCACTCATGCGCATATTGTCGCGCTTTCACAGCACCCTGCGGC
GCTTGGGACGGTGGCTGTCAAATACCAAGATATGATTGCGGCCCTGCCCGAAGCCACGCACGAGGCAATT
GTAGGGGTCGGTAAACAGTGGTCGGGAGCGCGAGCACTTGAGGCGCTGCTGACTGTGGCGGGTGAGCTTA
GGGGGCCTCCGCTCCAGCTCGACACCGGGCAGCTGCTGAAGATCGCGAAGAGAGGGGGAGTAACAGCGGT
AGAGGCAGTGCACGCCTGGCGCAATGCGCTCACCGGGGCCCCCTTGAACCTGACCCCAGACCAGGTAGTC
GCAATCGCGAACAATAATGGGGGAAAGCAAGCCCTGGAAACCGTGCAAAGGTTGTTGCCGGTCCTTTGTC
AAGACCACGGCCTTACACCGGAGCAAGTCGTGGCCATTGCAAGCAATGGGGGTGGCAAACAGGCTCTTGA
GACGGTTCAGAGACTTCTCCCAGTTCTCTGTCAAGCCCACGGGCTGACTCCCGATCAAGTTGTAGCGATT
GCGAATAACAATGGAGGGAAACAAGCATTGGAGACTGTCCAACGGCTCCTTCCCGTGTTGTGTCAAGCCC
ACGGTTTGACGCCTGCACAAGTGGTCGCCATCGCCTCGAATGGCGGCGGTAAGCAGGCGCTGGAAACAGT
ACAGCGCCTGCTGCCTGTACTGTGCCAGGATCATGGACTGACCCCAGACCAGGTAGTCGCAATCGCGTC
