>Addgene plasmid #49935 | JA412 | addgene partial sequence | sequence record 76792 | TAL-F2
TGCCGCACGCGCCGGCCTTGATCAAAAGAACCAATCGCCGTATTCCCGAACGCACATCCCATCGCGTTGC
CGACCACGCGCAAGTGGTTCGCGTGCTGGGTTTTTTCCAGTGCCACTCCCACCCAGCGCAAGCATTTGAT
GACGCCATGACGCAGTTCGGGATGAGCGGAGGAGGATCCCTGCCCACCTGCAGCTGTCTTGATCGAGTTA
TACAAAAAGACAAAGGCCCATATTATACACACCTTGGGGCAGGACCAAGTGTTGCTGCTGTCAGGGAAAT
CATGGAGAATAGGTATGGTCAAAAAGGAAACGCAATAAGGATAGAAATAGTAGTGTACACCGGTAAAGAA
GGGAAAAGCTCTCATGGGTGTCCAATTGCTAAGTGGGTTTTAAGAAGAAGCAGTGATGAAGAAAAAGTTC
TTTGTTTGGTCCGGCAGCGTACAGGCCACCACTGTCCAACTGCTGTGATGGTGGTGCTCATCATGGTGTG
GGATGGCATCCCTCTTCCAATGGCCGACCGGCTATACACAGAGCTCACAGAGAATCTAAAGTCATACAAT
GGGCACCCTACCGACAGAAGATGCACCCTCAATGAAAATCGTACCTGTACATGTCAAGGAATTGATCCAG
AGACTTGTGGAGCTTCATTCTCTTTTGGCTGTTCATGGAGTATGTACTTTAATGGCTGTAAGTTTGGTAG
AAGCCCAAGCCCCAGAAGATTTAGAATTGATCCAAGCTCTCCCTTACATGAAAAAAACCTTGAAGATAAC
TTACAGAGTTTGGCTACACGATTAGCTCCAATTTATAAGCAGTATGCTCCAGTAGCTTACCAAAATCAGG
TGGAATATGAAAATGTTGCCCGA
